Addgene plasmid #85118: pET28a-YJR129c
Purpose: bacterial expression of YJR129c
Depositing lab: Pal Falnes. Depositing organization: University of Oslo. Publication: Identification and characterization of a novel evolutionarily conserved lysine-specific methyltransferase targeting eukaryotic translation elongation factor 2 (eEF2). Davydova E, Ho AY, Malecki J, Moen A, Enserink JM, Jakobsson ME, Loenarz C, Falnes PO. J Biol Chem. 2014 Oct 31;289(44):30499-510. doi: 10.1074/jbc.M114.601658. Epub 2014 Sep 17. PubMed 25231979.
Backbone
  Vector backbone: pET28a
  Backbone manufacturer: EMD biosciences
  Backbone size w/o insert (bp): 5369
  Vector type: Bacterial Expression
Growth in bacteria
  Bacterial resistance: Kanamycin, 50 μg/mL
  Growth temperature: 37°C
  Growth strain: DH5alpha
  Copy number: Low Copy
Gene/Insert
  Gene/Insert name: EFM3 (alt name: YJR129c)
  Species: S. cerevisiae (budding yeast)
  Insert size (bp): 1020
  Entrez Gene: EFM3 (a.k.a. YJR129C)
  Promoter: T7
  Tag / fusion protein: 6xHis (N terminal on backbone)
  Cloning method: Restriction Enzyme; 5′ cloning site NdeI (not destroyed); 3′ cloning site BamHI (not destroyed)
  Sequencing primers: 5′ T7; 3′ T7 terminator
Terms and licenses: Academic/Nonprofit Terms; Industry Terms: Not Available to Industry
How to cite: pET28a-YJR129c was a gift from Pal Falnes (Addgene plasmid # 85118 ; http://n2t.net/addgene:85118 ; RRID:Addgene_85118)
