[The description below was written by a language model from this plasmid's Addgene catalogue record and pLannotate feature annotations shown in this document.]
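Description:
pET28a-YJR129c is a bacterial expression plasmid built on the pET28a backbone for producing the Saccharomyces cerevisiae protein Efm3 (systematic name YJR129c) in E. coli. It is selected with kanamycin through the aph(3')-Ia aminoglycoside phosphotransferase gene. It replicates from a pBR322-type ColE1 origin accompanied by the bom region and the rop gene, which is consistent with its listing as a low-copy plasmid. An f1 phage origin is also present. The annotated tetracycline-resistance fragments, the predicted E. coli ORF next to rop and the CAP binding site appear to be residual backbone sequence or annotation hits rather than functional parts.

The roughly 1 kb EFM3 coding sequence was inserted between the NdeI and BamHI sites, both of which are retained. This places it downstream of the T7 promoter, a lac operator and the T7 gene 10 ribosome binding site, with the T7 terminator at the end of the cassette. The plasmid-borne lacI gene supplies lac repressor, so transcription is held off until IPTG is added in a host that expresses T7 RNA polymerase. The protein carries the backbone's N-terminal 6xHis tag followed by a thrombin cleavage site, allowing metal-affinity purification and optional tag removal; the short "capTEV" annotation corresponds to this His stretch. A second His-tag fragment lies downstream of the insert, and the record does not state whether it is translated.

Efm3 is an S-adenosylmethionine-dependent lysine methyltransferase that mono-, di- and trimethylates translation elongation factor 2 at Lys-509. The stated purpose is bacterial expression of the protein, which would suit recombinant production for biochemical characterisation such as in vitro methylation assays.
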