Features (pLannotate 1.2.2; 21 found; start..end, strand, type, name):
     12..467     +  rep_origin     f1 ori (sequence partly withheld): f1 bacteriophage origin of replication; arrow indicates direction of (+) strand synthesis
    494..551     +  promoter       AmpR promoter (fragment): bla
    560..1375    -  CDS            KanR: aminoglycoside phosphotransferase; aph(3')-Ia; confers resistance to kanamycin in bacteria or G418 (Geneticin®) in eukaryotes
   1497..2085    +  rep_origin     ori: high-copy-number ColE1/pMB1/pBR322/pUC origin of replication
   2271..2413    -  misc_feature   bom: basis of mobility region from pBR322
   2515..2706    -  CDS            rop: Rop protein, which maintains plasmids at low copy number; rop
   2723..3103    +  CDS            YPB1_ECOLX: Protein predicted: Swiss-Prot protein existence level 4. From Escherichia coli.
   3175..3466    -  CDS            TcR (fragment): tetracycline efflux protein; tet; confers resistance to tetracycline
   3481..3502    -  protein_bind   CAP binding site: CAP binding activates transcription in the presence of cAMP. E. coli catabolite activator protein
   3515..4597    -  CDS            lacI: lac repressor; lacI; The lac repressor binds to the lac operator to inhibit transcription in E. coli. This inhibition can be relieved by adding lactose or isopropyl-β-D-thiogalactopyranoside (IPTG).
   4598..4675    -  promoter       lacI promoter: lacI
   4683..4962    -  CDS            TcR (fragment): tetracycline efflux protein; tet; confers resistance to tetracycline
   4984..5002    +  promoter       T7 promoter: promoter for bacteriophage T7 RNA polymerase
   5003..5027    +  protein_bind   lac operator: The lac repressor binds to the lac operator to inhibit transcription in E. coli. This inhibition can be relieved by adding lactose or isopropyl-β-D-thiogalactopyranoside (IPTG). lac repressor encoded by lacI
   5042..5064    +  RBS            RBS: efficient ribosome binding site from bacteriophage T7 gene 10 (Olins and Rangwala, 1989)
   5083..5099    +  CDS            capTEV™ (fragment): composite tag for in vivo biotinylation, TEV protease cleavage, and 6xHis tagging
   5110..5127    +  CDS            thrombin site: thrombin recognition and cleavage site
   5131..6147    +  CDS            EFM3: EFM3_YEAST - Experimental evidence at protein level: Swiss-Prot protein existence level 1. S-adenosyl-L-methionine-dependent protein-lysine N- methyltransferase that mono-, di- and trimethylates elongation factor 2 (EFT1/EFT2) at 'Lys-509'. From Saccharomyces cerevisiae (strain ATCC 204508 / S288c) (Baker's yeast).
   6197..6214    +  CDS            9xHis (fragment): 9xHis affinity tag
   6224..6273    +  CDS            SET1 (fragment): solubility-enhancement tag derived from T7 phage gene 10B
   6281..6328    +  terminator     T7 terminator: transcription terminator for bacteriophage T7 RNA polymerase
>Addgene plasmid #85118 | pET28a-YJR129c | addgene full sequence | sequence record 165995 | Addgene Assembled Sequence
TGGCGAATGGG
[124 nt withheld, positions 12-135]
C
[91 nt withheld, positions 137-227]
A
[49 nt withheld, positions 229-277]
CCTTTGACGTTGGAGTCCACGTTCTTT
[37 nt withheld, positions 305-341]
ACCCTATCTCGGTCTATTCTTTTGATTTATAAGGGATTTTGCCGATTTCGGCCTATTGGTTAAAAAATGA
GCTGATTTAACAAAAATTTAACGCGAATTTTAACAAAATATTAACGTTTACAATTTCAGGTGGCACTTTT
CGGGGAAATGTGCGCGGAACCCCTATTTGTTTATTTTTCTAAATACATTCAAATATGTATCCGCTCATGA
ATTAATTCTTAGAAAAACTCATCGAGCATCAAATGAAACTGCAATTTATTCATATCAGGATTATCAATAC
CATATTTTTGAAAAAGCCGTTTCTGTAATGAAGGAGAAAACTCACCGAGGCAGTTCCATAGGATGGCAAG
ATCCTGGTATCGGTCTGCGATTCCGACTCGTCCAACATCAATACAACCTATTAATTTCCCCTCGTCAAAA
ATAAGGTTATCAAGTGAGAAATCACCATGAGTGACGACTGAATCCGGTGAGAATGGCAAAAGTTTATGCA
TTTCTTTCCAGACTTGTTCAACAGGCCAGCCATTACGCTCGTCATCAAAATCACTCGCATCAACCAAACC
GTTATTCATTCGTGATTGCGCCTGAGCGAGACGAAATACGCGATCGCTGTTAAAAGGACAATTACAAACA
GGAATCGAATGCAACCGGCGCAGGAACACTGCCAGCGCATCAACAATATTTTCACCTGAATCAGGATATT
CTTCTAATACCTGGAATGCTGTTTTCCCGGGGATCGCAGTGGTGAGTAACCATGCATCATCAGGAGTACG
GATAAAATGCTTGATGGTCGGAAGAGGCATAAATTCCGTCAGCCAGTTTAGTCTGACCATCTCATCTGTA
ACATCATTGGCAACGCTACCTTTGCCATGTTTCAGAAACAACTCTGGCGCATCGGGCTTCCCATACAATC
GATAGATTGTCGCACCTGATTGCCCGACATTATCGCGAGCCCATTTATACCCATATAAATCAGCATCCAT
GTTGGAATTTAATCGCGGCCTAGAGCAAGACGTTTCCCGTTGAATATGGCTCATAACACCCCTTGTATTA
CTGTTTATGTAAGCAGACAGTTTTATTGTTCATGACCAAAATCCCTTAACGTGAGTTTTCGTTCCACTGA
GCGTCAGACCCCGTAGAAAAGATCAAAGGATCTTCTTGAGATCCTTTTTTTCTGCGCGTAATCTGCTGCT
TGCAAACAAAAAAACCACCGCTACCAGCGGTGGTTTGTTTGCCGGATCAAGAGCTACCAACTCTTTTTCC
GAAGGTAACTGGCTTCAGCAGAGCGCAGATACCAAATACTGTCCTTCTAGTGTAGCCGTAGTTAGGCCAC
CACTTCAAGAACTCTGTAGCACCGCCTACATACCTCGCTCTGCTAATCCTGTTACCAGTGGCTGCTGCCA
GTGGCGATAAGTCGTGTCTTACCGGGTTGGACTCAAGACGATAGTTACCGGATAAGGCGCAGCGGTCGGG
CTGAACGGGGGGTTCGTGCACACAGCCCAGCTTGGAGCGAACGACCTACACCGAACTGAGATACCTACAG
CGTGAGCTATGAGAAAGCGCCACGCTTCCCGAAGGGAGAAAGGCGGACAGGTATCCGGTAAGCGGCAGGG
TCGGAACAGGAGAGCGCACGAGGGAGCTTCCAGGGGGAAACGCCTGGTATCTTTATAGTCCTGTCGGGTT
TCGCCACCTCTGACTTGAGCGTCGATTTTTGTGATGCTCGTCAGGGGGGCGGAGCCTATGGAAAAACGCC
AGCAACGCGGCCTTTTTACGGTTCCTGGCCTTTTGCTGGCCTTTTGCTCACATGTTCTTTCCTGCGTTAT
CCCCTGATTCTGTGGATAACCGTATTACCGCCTTTGAGTGAGCTGATACCGCTCGCCGCAGCCGAACGAC
CGAGCGCAGCGAGTCAGTGAGCGAGGAAGCGGAAGAGCGCCTGATGCGGTATTTTCTCCTTACGCATCTG
TGCGGTATTTCACACCGCATATATGGTGCACTCTCAGTACAATCTGCTCTGATGCCGCATAGTTAAGCCA
GTATACACTCCGCTATCGCTACGTGACTGGGTCATGGCTGCGCCCCGACACCCGCCAACACCCGCTGACG
CGCCCTGACGGGCTTGTCTGCTCCCGGCATCCGCTTACAGACAAGCTGTGACCGTCTCCGGGAGCTGCAT
GTGTCAGAGGTTTTCACCGTCATCACCGAAACGCGCGAGGCAGCTGCGGTAAAGCTCATCAGCGTGGTCG
TGAAGCGATTCACAGATGTCTGCCTGTTCATCCGCGTCCAGCTCGTTGAGTTTCTCCAGAAGCGTTAATG
TCTGGCTTCTGATAAAGCGGGCCATGTTAAGGGCGGTTTTTTCCTGTTTGGTCACTGATGCCTCCGTGTA
AGGGGGATTTCTGTTCATGGGGGTAATGATACCGATGAAACGAGAGAGGATGCTCACGATACGGGTTACT
GATGATGAACATGCCCGGTTACTGGAACGTTGTGAGGGTAAACAACTGGCGGTATGGATGCGGCGGGACC
AGAGAAAAATCACTCAGGGTCAATGCCAGCGCTTCGTTAATACAGATGTAGGTGTTCCACAGGGTAGCCA
GCAGCATCCTGCGATGCAGATCCGGAACATAATGGTGCAGGGCGCTGACTTCCGCGTTTCCAGACTTTAC
GAAACACGGAAACCGAAGACCATTCATGTTGTTGCTCAGGTCGCAGACGTTTTGCAGCAGCAGTCGCTTC
ACGTTCGCTCGCGTATCGGTGATTCATTCTGCTAACCAGTAAGGCAACCCCGCCAGCCTAGCCGGGTCCT
CAACGACAGGAGCACGATCATGCGCACCCGTGGGGCCGCCATGCCGGCGATAATGGCCTGCTTCTCGCCG
AAACGTTTGGTGGCGGGACCAGTGACGAAGGCTTGAGCGAGGGCGTGCAAGATTCCGAATACCGCAAGCG
ACAGGCCGATCATCGTCGCGCTCCAGCGAAAGCGGTCCTCGCCGAAAATGACCCAGAGCGCTGCCGGCAC
CTGTCCTACGAGTTGCATGATAAAGAAGACAGTCATAAGTGCGGCGACGATAGTCATGCCCCGCGCCCAC
CGGAAGGAGCTGACTGGGTTGAAGGCTCTCAAGGGCATCGGTCGAGATCCCGGTGCCTAATGAGTGAGCT
AACTTACATTAATTGCGTTGCGCTCACTGCCCGCTTTCCAGTCGGGAAACCTGTCGTGCCAGCTGCATTA
ATGAATCGGCCAACGCGCGGGGAGAGGCGGTTTGCGTATTGGGCGCCAGGGTGGTTTTTCTTTTCACCAG
TGAGACGGGCAACAGCTGATTGCCCTTCACCGCCTGGCCCTGAGAGAGTTGCAGCAAGCGGTCCACGCTG
GTTTGCCCCAGCAGGCGAAAATCCTGTTTGATGGTGGTTAACGGCGGGATATAACATGAGCTGTCTTCGG
TATCGTCGTATCCCACTACCGAGATATCCGCACCAACGCGCAGCCCGGACTCGGTAATGGCGCGCATTGC
GCCCAGCGCCATCTGATCGTTGGCAACCAGCATCGCAGTGGGAACGATGCCCTCATTCAGCATTTGCATG
GTTTGTTGAAAACCGGACATGGCACTCCAGTCGCCTTCCCGTTCCGCTATCGGCTGAATTTGATTGCGAG
TGAGATATTTATGCCAGCCAGCCAGACGCAGACGCGCCGAGACAGAACTTAATGGGCCCGCTAACAGCGC
GATTTGCTGGTGACCCAATGCGACCAGATGCTCCACGCCCAGTCGCGTACCGTCTTCATGGGAGAAAATA
ATACTGTTGATGGGTGTCTGGTCAGAGACATCAAGAAATAACGCCGGAACATTAGTGCAGGCAGCTTCCA
CAGCAATGGCATCCTGGTCATCCAGCGGATAGTTAATGATCAGCCCACTGACGCGTTGCGCGAGAAGATT
GTGCACCGCCGCTTTACAGGCTTCGACGCCGCTTCGTTCTACCATCGACACCACCACGCTGGCACCCAGT
TGATCGGCGCGAGATTTAATCGCCGCGACAATTTGCGACGGCGCGTGCAGGGCCAGACTGGAGGTGGCAA
CGCCAATCAGCAACGACTGTTTGCCCGCCAGTTGTTGTGCCACGCGGTTGGGAATGTAATTCAGCTCCGC
CATCGCCGCTTCCACTTTTTCCCGCGTTTTCGCAGAAACGTGGCTGGCCTGGTTCACCACGCGGGAAACG
GTCTGATAAGAGACACCGGCATACTCTGCGACATCGTATAACGTTACTGGTTTCACATTCACCACCCTGA
ATTGACTCTCTTCCGGGCGCTATCATGCCATACCGCGAAAGGTTTTGCGCCATTCGATGGTGTCCGGGAT
CTCGACGCTCTCCCTTATGCGACTCCTGCATTAGGAAGCAGCCCAGTAGTAGGTTGAGGCCGTTGAGCAC
CGCCGCCGCAAGGAATGGTGCATGCAAGGAGATGGCGCCCAACAGTCCCCCGGCCACGGGGCCTGCCACC
ATACCCACGCCGAAACAAGCGCTCATGAGCCCGAAGTGGCGAGCCCGATCTTCCCCATCGGTGATGTCGG
CGATATAGGCGCCAGCAACCGCACCTGTGGCGCCGGTGATGCCGGCCACGATGCGTCCGGCGTAGAGGAT
CGAGATCTCGATCCCGCGAAATTAATACGACTCACTATAGGGGAATTGTGAGCGGATAACAATTCCCCTC
TAGAAATAATTTTGTTTAACTTTAAGAAGGAGATATACCATGGGCAGCAGCCATCATCATCATCATCACA
GCAGCGGCCTGGTGCCGCGCGGCAGCCATATGAATGAAGATCTATTCTACGATAGATTACATCAGCGGTG
CCCTGGAAAATACTTGCTAGAAGAGTTGGAAACAAGCAAATCTAACGATGTCCTGCATGCATCGAGATTT
GTTTGTGAGATGGAACTTGTGCAAAAGACGAATGCATATTATTGCAAAACCATAGTCAAGATGCTCTTAG
ACCACGAATGGATTTTCGCGAAGGCATTCACAATTGTCAACGATGGCGAAGACGAGATAGAGATATATGA
TTATCTCTATGAGAAGTACATAAAACTATTAAGCACAGGCAAGCCAGACCCGATGATGAAAGACGTCGTG
AGGTACAGGTTTGACGAGGACGTAAAGATCAAAATTGAGGAAACACCGAATTTGATCAGTGCGGCCAGTA
CTACAGGTTTCAGGACATGGGAAGCTGCCTTATACATGGGTGATTTCCTTATTCATAAGCCCTTACAAGA
GTTGGCACCGGTACAAGGACAAGACGATGGCAAGAAAAAATTAAATGTTCTTGAGGTCGGCGCTGGCACA
GGCATAGTGAGTCTCGTCATTTTACAAAAGTATCACGAGTTCGTAAATAAGATGTACGTCACGGATGGTG
ATTCGAATCTCGTTGAGACGCAGCTGAAAAGAAATTTTGAATTGAACAATGAAGTGCGTGAGAACGAACC
AGACATCAAGTTGCAAAGATTATGGTGGGGCAGCGATAGAGTTCCTGAGGATATAGATTTAGTAGTGGGG
GCAGATGTTACGTATGACCCAACTATCCTTCCTGATCTATGCGAGTGTCTGGCCGAATGTCTTGCTTTAG
ACCGATGCAAACTGTGTCTCCTATCCGCGACAATTAGAAGCGAATCCACTGTCCAACTGTTTTCTCAAGA
GTGCAATAAACTCGGGCTAAAATGTACCATAGTCACCAGCACAGAGTACGACGCAAACAACGAGATCCGC
GCGATGAAAGCCCTGCAATTCAAACCTTTGATTGCACCCATACGGATCTACAAGATCACGAAACAATAAG
GATCCGAATTCGAGCTCCGTCGACAAGCTTGCGGCCGCACTCGAGCACCACCACCACCACCACTGAGATC
CGGCTGCTAACAAAGCCCGAAAGGAAGCTGAGTTGGCTGCTGCCACCGCTGAGCAATAACTAGCATAACC
CCTTGGGGCCTCTAAACGGGTCTTGAGGGGTTTTTTGCTGAAAGGAGGAACTATATCCGGAT
