>Addgene plasmid #85118 | pET28a-YJR129c | addgene partial sequence | sequence record 165991 | T7 5'-TAATACGACTCACTATAGGG-3'
CCCTCTAGAAATAATTTTGTTTAACTTTAAGAAGGAGATATACCATGGGCAGCAGCCATCATCATCATCA
TCACAGCAGCGGCCTGGTGCCGCGCGGCAGCCATATGAATGAAGATCTATTCTACGATAGATTACATCAG
CGGTGCCCTGGAAAATACTTGCTAGAAGAGTTGGAAACAAGCAAATCTAACGATGTCCTGCATGCATCGA
GATTTGTTTGTGAGATGGAACTTGTGCAAAAGACGAATGCATATTATTGCAAAACCATAGTCAAGATGCT
CTTAGACCACGAATGGATTTTCGCGAAGGCATTCACAATTGTCAACGATGGCGAAGACGAGATAGAGATA
TATGATTATCTCTATGAGAAGTACATAAAACTATTAAGCACAGGCAAGCCAGACCCGATGATGAAAGACG
TCGTGAGGTACAGGTTTGACGAGGACGTAAAGATCAAAATTGAGGAAACACCGAATTTGATCAGTGCGGC
CAGTACTACAGGTTTCAGGACATGGGAAGCTGCCTTATACATGGGTGATTTCCTTATTCATAAGCCCTTA
CAAGAGTTGGCACCGGTACAAGGACAAGACGATGGCAAGAAAAAATTAAATGTTCTTGAGGTCGGCGCTG
GCACAGGCATAGTGAGTCTCGTCATTTTACAAAAGTATCACGAGTTCGTAAATAAGATGTACGTCACGGA
TGGTGATTCGAATCTCGTTGAGACGCAGCTGAAAAGAAATTTTGAATTGAACAATGAAGTGCGTGAGAAC
GAACCAGACATCAAGTTGCAAAGATTATGGTGGGGCAGCGATAGAGTTCCTGAGGATATAGATTTAGTAG
TGGGGGCAGATGTTACGTATGACCCAACTATCCTTCCTGATCTATGCGAGTGTCTGGCCGAATGTCTTGC
TTTAGACCGATGCAAACTG
