>Addgene plasmid #85118 | pET28a-YJR129c | addgene partial sequence | sequence record 165992 | T7term 5'-GCTAGTTATTGCTCAGCGG-3'
TTGTTAGCAGCCGGATCTCAGTGGTGGTGGTGGTGGTGCTCGAGTGCGGCCGCAAGCTTGTCGACGGAGC
TCGAATTCGGATCCTTATTGTTTCGTGATCTTGTAGATCCGTATGGGTGCAATCAAAGGTTTGAATTGCA
GGGCTTTCATCGCGCGGATCTCGTTGTTTGCGTCGTACTCTGTGCTGGTGACTATGGTACATTTTAGCCC
GAGTTTATTGCACTCTTGAGAAAACAGTTGGACAGTGGATTCGCTTCTAATTGTCGCGGATAGGAGACAC
AGTTTGCATCGGTCTAAAGCAAGACATTCGGCCAGACACTCGCATAGATCAGGAAGGATAGTTGGGTCAT
ACGTAACATCTGCCCCCACTACTAAATCTATATCCTCAGGAACTCTATCGCTGCCCCACCATAATCTTTG
CAACTTGATGTCTGGTTCGTTCTCACGCACTTCATTGTTCAATTCAAAATTTCTTTTCAGCTGCGTCTCA
ACGAGATTCGAATCACCATCCGTGACGTACATCTTATTTACGAACTCGTGATACTTTTGTAAAATGACGA
GACTCACTATGCCTGTGCCAGCGCCGACCTCAAGAACATTTAATTTTTTCTTGCCATCGTCTTGTCCTTG
TACCGGTGCCAACTCTTGTAAGGGCTTATGAATAAGGAAATCACCCATGTATAAGGCAGCTTCCCATGTC
CTGAAACCTGTAGTACTGGCCGCACTGATCAAATTCGGTGTTTCCTCAATTTTGATCTTTACGTCCTCGT
CAAACCTGTACCTCACGACGTCTTTCATCATCGGGTCTGGCTTGCCTGTGCTTAATAGTTTTATGTACTT
CTCATAGAGATAATCATATATCTCTATCTCGTCTTCGCCATCGTTGACAATTGTGAATGCCTTCGCGAAA
ATCCATTCGTGGTCTAAGAGCATCTTGACTATGGTTTTGCA
